>Addgene plasmid #144900 | TFORF3424 | addgene full sequence | sequence record 404464 | Addgene NGS Result
TTAATGTAGTCTTATGCAATACTCTTGTAGTCTTGCAACATGGTAACGATGAGTTAGCAACATGCCTTAC
AAGGAGAGAAAAAGCACCGTGCATGCCGATTGGTGGAAGTAAGGTGGTACGATCGTGCCTTATTAGGAAG
GCAACAGACGGGTCTGACATGGATTGGACGAACCACTGAATTGCCGCATTGCAGAGATATTGTATTTAAG
TGCCTAGCTCGATACATAAACGGGTCTCTCTGGTTAGACCAGATCTGAGCCTGGGAGCTCTCTGGCTAAC
TAGGGAACCCACTGCTTAAGCCTCAATAAAGCTTGCCTTGAGTGCTTCAAGTAGTGTGTGCCCGTCTGTT
GTGTGACTCTGGTAACTAGAGATCCCTCAGACCCTTTTAGTCAGTGTGGAAAATCTCTAGCAGTGGCGCC
CGAACAGGGACTTGAAAGCGAAAGGGAAACCAGAGGAGCTCTCTCGACGCAGGACTCGGCTTGCTGAAGC
GCGCACGGCAAGAGGCGAGGGGCGGCGACTGGTGAGTACGCCAAAAATTTTGACTAGCGGAGGCTAGAAG
GAGAGAGATGGGTGCGAGAGCGTCAGTATTAAGCGGGGGAGAATTAGATCGCGATGGGAAAAAATTCGGT
TAAGGCCAGGGGGAAAGAAAAAATATAAATTAAAACATATAGTATGGGCAAGCAGGGAGCTAGAACGATT
CGCAGTTAATCCTGGCCTGTTAGAAACATCAGAAGGCTGTAGACAAATACTGGGACAGCTACAACCATCC
CTTCAGACAGGATCAGAAGAACTTAGATCATTATATAATACAGTAGCAACCCTCTATTGTGTGCATCAAA
GGATAGAGATAAAAGACACCAAGGAAGCTTTAGACAAGATAGAGGAAGAGCAAAACAAAAGTAAGACCAC
CGCACAGCAAGCGGCCGCTGATCTTCAGACCTGGAGGAGGAGATATGAGGGACAATTGGAGAAGTGAATT
ATATAAATATAAAGTAGTAAAAATTGAACCATTAGGAGTAGCACCCACCAAGGCAAAGAGAAGAGTGGTG
CAGAGAGAAAAAAGAGCAGTGGGAATAGGAGCTTTGTTCCTTGGGTTCTTGGGAGCAGCAGGAAGCACTA
TGGGCGCAGCGTCAATGACGCTGACGGTACAGGCCAGACAATTATTGTCTGGTATAGTGCAGCAGCAGAA
CAATTTGCTGAGGGCTATTGAGGCGCAACAGCATCTGTTGCAACTCACAGTCTGGGGCATCAAGCAGCTC
CAGGCAAGAATCCTGGCTGTGGAAAGATACCTAAAGGATCAACAGCTCCTGGGGATTTGGGGTTGCTCTG
GAAAACTCATTTGCACCACTGCTGTGCCTTGGAATGCTAGTTGGAGTAATAAATCTCTGGAACAGATTTG
GAATCACACGACCTGGATGGAGTGGGACAGAGAAATTAACAATTACACAAGCTTAATACACTCCTTAATT
GAAGAATCGCAAAACCAGCAAGAAAAGAATGAACAAGAATTATTGGAATTAGATAAATGGGCAAGTTTGT
GGAATTGGTTTAACATAACAAATTGGCTGTGGTATATAAAATTATTCATAATGATAGTAGGAGGCTTGGT
AGGTTTAAGAATAGTTTTTGCTGTACTTTCTATAGTGAATAGAGTTAGGCAGGGATATTCACCATTATCG
TTTCAGACCCACCTCCCAACCCCGAGGGGACCCATGCATTGCATCTCAATTAGTCAGCAACCAGGTGTGG
AAAGTCCCCAGGCTCCCCAGCAGGCAGAAGTATGCAAAGCATGCGTCTCAATTAGTCAGCAACCATAGTC
CCGCCCCTAACTCCGCCCATCCCGCCCCTAACTCCGCCCAGTTCCGCCCATTCTCCGCCCCATGGCTGAC
TAATTTTTTTTATTTATGCAGAGGCCGAGGCCGCCTCGGCCTCTGAGCTATTCCAGAAGTAGTGAGGAGG
CTTTTTTGGAGGCCTAGGCTTTTGCAAAAAGCTTTCTAGAGGTACCACCGGAGCTTACCATGACCGAGTA
CAAGCCCACGGTGCGCCTCGCCACCCGCGACGACGTCCCCAGGGCCGTACGCACCCTCGCCGCCGCGTTC
GCCGACTACCCCGCCACGCGCCACACCGTCGATCCGGACCGCCACATCGAGCGGGTCACCGAGCTGCAAG
AACTCTTCCTCACGCGCGTCGGGCTCGACATCGGCAAGGTGTGGGTCGCGGACGACGGCGCCGCCGTGGC
GGTCTGGACCACGCCGGAGAGCGTCGAAGCGGGGGCGGTGTTCGCCGAGATCGGCCCGCGCATGGCCGAG
TTGAGCGGTTCCCGGCTGGCCGCGCAGCAACAGATGGAAGGCCTCCTGGCGCCGCACCGGCCCAAGGAGC
CCGCGTGGTTCCTGGCCACCGTCGGCGTCTCGCCCGACCACCAGGGCAAGGGTCTGGGCAGCGCCGTCGT
GCTCCCCGGAGTGGAGGCGGCCGAGCGCGCCGGGGTGCCCGCCTTCCTGGAGACCTCCGCGCCCCGCAAC
CTCCCCTTCTACGAGCGGCTCGGCTTCACCGTCACCGCCGACGTCGAGGTGCCCGAAGGACCGCGCACCT
GGTGCATGACCCGCAAGCCCGGTGCCAGTTAACGAATTCTAGATCTTGAGACAAATGGCAGTATTCATCC
ACAATTTTAAAAGAAAAGGGGGGATTGGGGGGTACAGTGCAGGGGAAAGAATAGTAGACATAATAGCAAC
AGACATACAAACTAAAGAATTACAAAAACAAATTACAAAAATTCAAAATTTTCGGGTTTATTACAGGGAC
AGCAGAGATCCACTTTGGCGCCGGCTCGAGGCCTGCAGGTGCAAAGATGGATAAAGTTTTAAACAGAGAG
GAATCTTTGCAGCTAATGGACCTTCTAGGTCTTGAAAGGAGTGGGAATTGGCTCCGGTGCCCGTCAGTGG
GCAGAGCGCACATCGCCCACAGTCCCCGAGAAGTTGGGGGGAGGGGTCGGCAATTGAACCGGTGCCTAGA
GAAGGTGGCGCGGGGTAAACTGGGAAAGTGATGTCGTGTACTGGCTCCGCCTTTTTCCCGAGGGTGGGGG
AGAACCGTATATAAGTGCAGTAGTCGCCGTGAACGTTCTTTTTCGCAACGGGTTTGCCGCCAGAACACAG
GTAAGTGCCGTGTGTGGTTCCCGCGGGCCTGGCCTCTTTACGGGTTATGGCCCTTGCGTGCCTTGAATTA
CTTCCACCTGGCTGCAGTACGTGATTCTTGATCCCGAGCTTCGGGTTGGAAGTGGGTGGGAGAGTTCGAG
GCCTTGCGCTTAAGGAGCCCCTTCGCCTCGTGCTTGAGTTGAGGCCTGGCCTGGGCGCTGGGGCCGCCGC
GTGCGAATCTGGTGGCACCTTCGCGCCTGTCTCGCTGCTTTCGATAAGTCTCTAGCCATTTAAAATTTTT
GATGACCTGCTGCGACGCTTTTTTTCTGGCAAGATAGTCTTGTAAATGCGGGCCAAGATCTGCACACTGG
TATTTCGGTTTTTGGGGCCGCGGGCGGCGACGGGGCCCGTGCGTCCCAGCGCACATGTTCGGCGAGGCGG
GGCCTGCGAGCGCGGCCACCGAGAATCGGACGGGGGTAGTCTCAAGCTGGCCGGCCTGCTCTGGTGCCTG
GCCTCGCGCCGCCGTGTATCGCCCCGCCCTGGGCGGCAAGGCTGGCCCGGTCGGCACCAGTTGCGTGAGC
GGAAAGATGGCCGCTTCCCGGCCCTGCTGCAGGGAGCTCAAAATGGAGGACGCGGCGCTCGGGAGAGCGG
GCGGGTGAGTCACCCACACAAAGGAAAAGGGCCTTTCCGTCCTCAGCCGTCGCTTCATGTGACTCCACGG
AGTACCGGGCGCCGTCCAGGCACCTCGATTAGTTCTCGAGCTTTTGGAGTACGTCGTCTTTAGGTTGGGG
GGAGGGGTTTTATGCGATGGAGTTTCCCCACACTGAGTGGGTGGAGACTGAAGTTAGGCCAGCTTGGCAC
TTGATGTAATTCTCCTTGGAATTTGCCCTTTTTGAGTTTGGATCTTGGTTCATTCTCAAGCCTCAGACAG
TGGTTCAAAGTTTTTTTCTTCCATTTCAGGTGTCGTGAGGCTAGCATCGATTGATCAACAAGTTTGTACA
AAAAAGTTGGCATGGACTCAGTGGTCTTTGAGGATGTGGCTGTGGACTTCACCCTGGAGGAGTGGGCTTT
GCTGGATTCTGCTCAGAGGGACCTCTACAGAGATGTGATGCTGGAGACCTTCCGGAACCTGGCCTCAGTA
GATGATGGGACTCAATTTAAAGCCAATGGGTCAGTTTCTCTGCAGGATATGTACGGGCAAGAAAAATCTA
AGGAACAGACAATACCAAACTTCACAGGAAATAATTCCTGTGCCTACACTTTAGAAAAAAATTGTGAAGG
CTATGGCACTGAAGACCACCACAAAAATCTGAGAAATCATATGGTGGACAGATTCTGTACACATAATGAA
GGTAATCAATATGGAGAAGCCATCCATCAAATGCCAGATCTTACCCTGCACAAGAAAGTTTCTGCTGGAG
AAAAACCATATGAATGCACCAAGTGCAGGACAGTCTTCACGCATCTTTCTTCTCTTAAAAGGCACGTCAA
GTCTCACTGTGGACGAAAAGCACCTCCAGGTGAGGAATGTAAGCAGGCCTGCATTTGTCCCTCACACCTA
CACAGTCACGGAAGAACCGACACTGAGGAGAAGCCGTATAAGTGTCAAGCATGTGGGCAAACTTTCCAAC
ATCCTCGTTACCTCTCCCACCACGTAAAGACTCACACAGCAGAGAAAACCTACAAATGCGAGCAGTGTCG
GATGGCGTTTAATGGGTTCGCAAGCTTCACTAGACATGTGAGAACTCACACAAAAGACAGGCCATATAAA
TGTCAGGAATGTGGGAGAGCCTTCATTTATCCCTCGACATTTCAAAGACACATGACAACACACACTGGAG
AGAAGCCCTATAAATGTCAGCACTGTGGGAAAGCCTTCACTTACCCCCAGGCTTTTCAAAGACATGAGAA
GACGCACACGGGAGAGAAGCCCTATGAATGCAAGCAGTGTGGGAAAACATTCAGTTGGTCTGAAACCTTG
CGAGTCCACATGAGGATCCACACCGGGGACAAACTCTATAAATGTGAACACTGTGGGAAGGCTTTTACCT
CTTCCAGATCATTCCAAGGTCATTTGAGGACGCACACTGGAGAGAAACCTTATGAGTGTAAACAATGTGG
GAAAGCCTTCACTTGGTCCTCAACGTTTAGAGAACATGTGAGAATTCACACGCAAGAGCAGCTCTATAAA
TGTGAACAATGTGGGAAGGCTTTTACCTCTTCCAGATCATTCCGAGGTCATTTGAGGACGCACACTGGAG
AGAAGCCTTATGAGTGTAAACAATGTGGAAAAACCTTCACTTGGTCCTCAACGTTTAGAGAACATGTGAG
AATTCACACGCAAGAGCAGCTCCATAAATGTGAACACTGTGGGAAGGCCTTTACCTCTTCCAGAGCATTC
CAAGGTCATTTGAGGATGCACACTGGAGAGAAGCCTTATGAGTGTAAACAATGTGGAAAAACCTTCACTT
GGTCCTCAACCTTACATAATCATGTGAGGATGCACACTGGAGAGAAACCTCACAAATGTAAACAATGTGG
GATGTCCTTCAAGTGGCACTCCTCCTTCCGGAACCATCTGAGGATGCACACAGGACAGAAATCCCACGAA
TGTCAGTCATACTCAAAAGCCTTCAGTTGCCAAGTCATTCTTTCTAAAACCAGTGAGAGCACACACTACC
CAACTTTCTTGTACAAAGTGGTTGATATCGGTAAGCCTATCCCTAACCCTCTCCTCGGTCTCGATTCTAC
GTAGTAATGAACTAGTCCGTAACTTGAAAGTATTTCGATTTCTTGGCTTTATATATCTTGTGGAAAGGAC
GATGGTAGCAGCAGGCCGATATTTTAACGCGTTAAGTCGACAATCAACCTCTGGATTACAAAATTTGTGA
AAGATTGACTGGTATTCTTAACTATGTTGCTCCTTTTACGCTATGTGGATACGCTGCTTTAATGCCTTTG
TATCATGCTATTGCTTCCCGTATGGCTTTCATTTTCTCCTCCTTGTATAAATCCTGGTTGCTGTCTCTTT
ATGAGGAGTTGTGGCCCGTTGTCAGGCAACGTGGCGTGGTGTGCACTGTGTTTGCTGACGCAACCCCCAC
TGGTTGGGGCATTGCCACCACCTGTCAGCTCCTTTCCGGGACTTTCGCTTTCCCCCTCCCTATTGCCACG
GCGGAACTCATCGCCGCCTGCCTTGCCCGCTGCTGGACAGGGGCTCGGCTGTTGGGCACTGACAATTCCG
TGGTGTTGTCGGGGAAATCATCGTCCTTTCCTTGGCTGCTCGCCTGTGTTGCCACCTGGATTCTGCGCGG
GACGTCCTTCTGCTACGTCCCTTCGGCCCTCAATCCAGCGGACCTTCCTTCCCGCGGCCTGCTGCCGGCT
CTGCGGCCTCTTCCGCGTCTTCGCCTTCGCCCTCAGACGAGTCGGATCTCCCTTTGGGCCGCCTCCCCGC
GTCGACTTTAAGACCAATGACTTACAAGGCAGCTGTAGATCTTAGCCACTTTTTAAAAGAAAAGGGGGGA
CTGGAAGGGCTAATTCACTCCCAACGAAGACAAGATCTGCTTTTTGCTTGTACTGGGTCTCTCTGGTTAG
ACCAGATCTGAGCCTGGGAGCTCTCTGGCTAACTAGGGAACCCACTGCTTAAGCCTCAATAAAGCTTGCC
TTGAGTGCTTCAAGTAGTGTGTGCCCGTCTGTTGTGTGACTCTGGTAACTAGAGATCCCTCAGACCCTTT
TAGTCAGTGTGGAAAATCTCTAGCAGTACGTATAGTAGTTCATGTCATCTTATTATTCAGTATTTATAAC
TTGCAAAGAAATGAATATCAGAGAGTGAGAGGAACTTGTTTATTGCAGCTTATAATGGTTACAAATAAAG
CAATAGCATCACAAATTTCACAAATAAAGCATTTTTTTCACTGCATTCTAGTTGTGGTTTGTCCAAACTC
ATCAATGTATCTTATCATGTCTGGCTCTAGCTATCCCGCCCCTAACTCCGCCCATCCCGCCCCTAACTCC
GCCCAGTTCCGCCCATTCTCCGCCCCATGGCTGACTAATTTTTTTTATTTATGCAGAGGCCGAGGCCGCC
TCGGCCTCTGAGCTATTCCAGAAGTAGTGAGGAGGCTTTTTTGGAGGCCTAGGGACGTACCCAATTCGCC
CTATAGTGAGTCGTATTACGCGCGCTCACTGGCCGTCGTTTTACAACGTCGTGACTGGGAAAACCCTGGC
GTTACCCAACTTAATCGCCTTGCAGCACATCCCCCTTTCGCCAGCTGGCGTAATAGCGAAGAGGCCCGCA
CCGATCGCCCTTCCCAACAGTTGCGCAGCCTGAATGGCGAATGGG
[124 nt withheld, positions 7466-7589]
C
[91 nt withheld, positions 7591-7681]
A
[49 nt withheld, positions 7683-7731]
CCTTTGACGTTGGAGTCCACGTTCTTT
[37 nt withheld, positions 7759-7795]
ACCCTATCTCGGTCTATTCTTTTGATTTATAAGGGATTTTGCCGATTTCGGCCTATTGGTTAAAAAATGA
GCTGATTTAACAAAAATTTAACGCGAATTTTAACAAAATATTAACGCTTACAATTTAGGTGGCACTTTTC
GGGGAAATGTGCGCGGAACCCCTATTTGTTTATTTTTCTAAATACATTCAAATATGTATCCGCTCATGAG
ACAATAACCCTGATAAATGCTTCAATAATATTGAAAAAGGAAGAGTATGAGTATTCAACATTTCCGTGTC
GCCCTTATTCCCTTTTTTGCGGCATTTTGCCTTCCTGTTTTTGCTCACCCAGAAACGCTGGTGAAAGTAA
AAGATGCTGAAGATCAGTTGGGTGCACGAGTGGGTTACATCGAACTGGATCTCAACAGCGGTAAGATCCT
TGAGAGTTTTCGCCCCGAAGAACGTTTTCCAATGATGAGCACTTTTAAAGTTCTGCTATGTGGCGCGGTA
TTATCCCGTATTGACGCCGGGCAAGAGCAACTCGGTCGCCGCATACACTATTCTCAGAATGACTTGGTTG
AGTACTCACCAGTCACAGAAAAGCATCTTACGGATGGCATGACAGTAAGAGAATTATGCAGTGCTGCCAT
AACCATGAGTGATAACACTGCGGCCAACTTACTTCTGACAACGATCGGAGGACCGAAGGAGCTAACCGCT
TTTTTGCACAACATGGGGGATCATGTAACTCGCCTTGATCGTTGGGAACCGGAGCTGAATGAAGCCATAC
CAAACGACGAGCGTGACACCACGATGCCTGTAGCAATGGCAACAACGTTGCGCAAACTATTAACTGGCGA
ACTACTTACTCTAGCTTCCCGGCAACAATTAATAGACTGGATGGAGGCGGATAAAGTTGCAGGACCACTT
CTGCGCTCGGCCCTTCCGGCTGGCTGGTTTATTGCTGATAAATCTGGAGCCGGTGAGCGTGGGTCTCGCG
GTATCATTGCAGCACTGGGGCCAGATGGTAAGCCCTCCCGTATCGTAGTTATCTACACGACGGGGAGTCA
GGCAACTATGGATGAACGAAATAGACAGATCGCTGAGATAGGTGCCTCACTGATTAAGCATTGGTAACTG
TCAGACCAAGTTTACTCATATATACTTTAGATTGATTTAAAACTTCATTTTTAATTTAAAAGGATCTAGG
TGAAGATCCTTTTTGATAATCTCATGACCAAAATCCCTTAACGTGAGTTTTCGTTCCACTGAGCGTCAGA
CCCCGTAGAAAAGATCAAAGGATCTTCTTGAGATCCTTTTTTTCTGCGCGTAATCTGCTGCTTGCAAACA
AAAAAACCACCGCTACCAGCGGTGGTTTGTTTGCCGGATCAAGAGCTACCAACTCTTTTTCCGAAGGTAA
CTGGCTTCAGCAGAGCGCAGATACCAAATACTGTTCTTCTAGTGTAGCCGTAGTTAGGCCACCACTTCAA
GAACTCTGTAGCACCGCCTACATACCTCGCTCTGCTAATCCTGTTACCAGTGGCTGCTGCCAGTGGCGAT
AAGTCGTGTCTTACCGGGTTGGACTCAAGACGATAGTTACCGGATAAGGCGCAGCGGTCGGGCTGAACGG
GGGGTTCGTGCACACAGCCCAGCTTGGAGCGAACGACCTACACCGAACTGAGATACCTACAGCGTGAGCT
ATGAGAAAGCGCCACGCTTCCCGAAGGGAGAAAGGCGGACAGGTATCCGGTAAGCGGCAGGGTCGGAACA
GGAGAGCGCACGAGGGAGCTTCCAGGGGGAAACGCCTGGTATCTTTATAGTCCTGTCGGGTTTCGCCACC
TCTGACTTGAGCGTCGATTTTTGTGATGCTCGTCAGGGGGGCGGAGCCTATGGAAAAACGCCAGCAACGC
GGCCTTTTTACGGTTCCTGGCCTTTTGCTGGCCTTTTGCTCACATGTTCTTTCCTGCGTTATCCCCTGAT
TCTGTGGATAACCGTATTACCGCCTTTGAGTGAGCTGATACCGCTCGCCGCAGCCGAACGACCGAGCGCA
GCGAGTCAGTGAGCGAGGAAGCGGAAGAGCGCCCAATACGCAAACCGCCTCTCCCCGCGCGTTGGCCGAT
TCATTAATGCAGCTGGCACGACAGGTTTCCCGACTGGAAAGCGGGCAGTGAGCGCAACGCAATTAATGTG
AGTTAGCTCACTCATTAGGCACCCCAGGCTTTACACTTTATGCTTCCGGCTCGTATGTTGTGTGGAATTG
TGAGCGGATAACAATTTCACACAGGAAACAGCTATGACCATGATTACGCCAAGCGCGCAATTAACCCTCA
CTAAAGGGAACAAAAGCTGGAGCTGCAAGC
Features (pLannotate 1.2.2; 35 found; start..end, strand, type, name):
      5..231     +  promoter       RSV promoter: Rous sarcoma virus enhancer/promoter
    232..412     +  LTR            5' LTR (truncated): truncated 5' long terminal repeat (LTR) from HIV-1
    459..584     +  misc_feature   HIV-1 Ψ: packaging signal of human immunodeficiency virus type 1
    568..931     +  CDS            HIV-1 gag (fragment): gag protein from human immunodeficiency virus 1; gag
   1077..1310    +  misc_feature   RRE: The Rev response element (RRE) of HIV-1 allows for Rev-dependent mRNA export from the nucleus to the cytoplasm.
   1687..1713    +  CDS            Rev (fragment): human immunodeficiency virus 1 (HIV-1) Rev protein; rev; enhances nuclear export of unspliced and incompletely spliced viral mRNAs
   1720..1743    +  promoter       SV40 promoter (fragment): SV40 early promoter
   1744..1815    +  promoter       SV40 promoter (fragment): SV40 enhancer and early promoter
   1839..1974    +  rep_origin     SV40 ori: SV40 origin of replication
   2020..2616    +  CDS            PuroR (fragment): puromycin N-acetyltransferase; pac from Streptomyces; confers resistance to puromycin
   2665..2782    +  misc_feature   cPPT/CTS: central polypurine tract and central termination sequence of HIV-1
   2847..2913    +  CDS            small t antigen (fragment): SV40 (simian virus 40) small t antigen
   2920..4098    +  promoter       EF-1α promoter: strong constitutive promoter for human elongation factor EF-1α
   4119..4136    +  protein_bind   attB1 (fragment): mutant version of attB; core recombination site for the Gateway® BP reaction BP Clonase™
   4142..4762    +  CDS            ZNF57 (fragment): ZNF57_HUMAN - Also known as ZNF424. Experimental evidence at protein level: Swiss-Prot protein existence level 1. May be involved in transcriptional regulation. From Homo sapiens (Human).
   5744..5806    +  CDS            ZNF57 (fragment): ZNF57_HUMAN - Also known as ZNF424. Experimental evidence at protein level: Swiss-Prot protein existence level 1. May be involved in transcriptional regulation. From Homo sapiens (Human).
   5808..5832    -  protein_bind   attB2: mutant version of attB; recombination site for the Gateway® BP reaction BP Clonase™
   5840..5881    +  CDS            V5 tag: epitope tag from simian virus 5
   5897..5950    +  promoter       U6 promoter (fragment): RNA polymerase III promoter for human U6 snRNA
   5992..6580    +  misc_feature   WPRE: woodchuck hepatitis virus posttranscriptional regulatory element
   6631..6650    +  misc_feature   cPPT/CTS (fragment): central polypurine tract and central termination sequence of HIV-1
   6652..6885    +  LTR            3' LTR (ΔU3): self-inactivating 3' long terminal repeat (LTR) from HIV-1
   6963..7084    +  polyA_signal   SV40 poly(A) signal: SV40 polyadenylation signal
   7124..7259    +  rep_origin     SV40 ori: SV40 origin of replication
   7280..7298    -  promoter       T7 promoter: promoter for bacteriophage T7 RNA polymerase
   7306..7461    +  CDS            lacZα (fragment): LacZα fragment of β-galactosidase; lacZ fragment
   7466..7894    +  rep_origin     f1 ori (sequence partly withheld): f1 bacteriophage origin of replication; arrow indicates direction of (+) strand synthesis
   7947..8051    +  promoter       AmpR promoter: bla
   8052..8912    +  CDS            AmpR: β-lactamase; bla; confers resistance to ampicillin, carbenicillin, and related antibiotics
   9083..9671    +  rep_origin     ori: high-copy-number ColE1/pMB1/pBR322/pUC origin of replication
   9854..9946    +  CDS            lacI (fragment): lac repressor; lacI; The lac repressor binds to the lac operator to inhibit transcription in E. coli. This inhibition can be relieved by adding lactose or isopropyl-β-D-thiogalactopyranoside (IPTG).
   9959..9980    +  protein_bind   CAP binding site: CAP binding activates transcription in the presence of cAMP. E. coli catabolite activator protein
   9995..10025   +  promoter       lac promoter: promoter for the E. coli lac operon
  10033..10049   +  protein_bind   lac operator: The lac repressor binds to the lac operator to inhibit transcription in E. coli. This inhibition can be relieved by adding lactose or isopropyl-β-D-thiogalactopyranoside (IPTG). lac repressor encoded by lacI
  10094..10112   +  promoter       T3 promoter: promoter for bacteriophage T3 RNA polymerase
