[The description below was written by a language model from this plasmid's Addgene catalogue record and pLannotate feature annotations shown in this document.]
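Description:
TFORF3424 is a third-generation-style, self-inactivating lentiviral expression plasmid built on the pLX_TRC317 backbone, carrying the human zinc-finger gene ZNF57 (also known as ZNF424) as one member of a barcoded transcription factor ORF collection. In bacteria it is maintained through a high-copy ColE1/pUC-type origin and selected with ampicillin via the β-lactamase gene. An f1 origin and leftover lac/lacZα, T7 and T3 elements from the cloning backbone are also present. The depositor notes that the plasmid may recombine, which is a common concern for LTR-containing vectors.

The viral portion begins with an RSV promoter driving a truncated HIV-1 5' LTR, followed by the Ψ packaging signal, a gag fragment, the RRE for Rev-dependent export of the genomic RNA, and a cPPT/CTS, and it ends with a ΔU3 3' LTR and an SV40 polyadenylation signal. Within this unit, an SV40 early promoter drives the puromycin N-acetyltransferase gene for selecting transduced mammalian cells. A separate EF-1α promoter drives the ZNF57 ORF, which was inserted by Gateway recombination and is flanked by attB1 and attB2 sites. The ORF reads into a C-terminal V5 epitope tag for detection, and a downstream WPRE enhances transcript expression. The annotation tool matched only the two ends of the ORF to ZNF57, but the interval between the att sites is consistent with a continuous insert.

According to the record, each construct in the collection carries a unique 24-bp barcode, though it is not annotated in the feature table. The barcode lets the overexpressed factor be identified in pooled screens, such as those probing directed differentiation.
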