Addgene plasmid #144900: TFORF3424
Purpose: Lentiviral vector for overexpressing transcription factor ORFs with unique 24-bp barcodes. Barcodes facilitate identification of transcription factors in pooled screens.
Depositing lab: Feng Zhang. Depositing organization: Broad Institute. Publication: A transcription factor atlas of directed differentiation. Joung J, Ma S, Tay T, Geiger-Schuller KR, Kirchgatterer PC, Verdine VK, Guo B, Arias-Garcia MA, Allen WE, Singh A, Kuksenko O, Abudayyeh OO, Gootenberg JS, Fu Z, Macrae RK, Buenrostro JD, Regev A, Zhang F. Cell. 2023 Jan 5;186(1):209-229.e26. doi: 10.1016/j.cell.2022.11.026. PubMed 36608654.
Backbone
  Vector backbone: pLX_TRC317
  Backbone manufacturer: Broad Institute Genetic Perturbation Platform
  Backbone size w/o insert (bp): 8264
  Vector type: Mammalian Expression, Lentiviral
  Selectable markers: Puromycin
Growth in bacteria
  Bacterial resistance: Ampicillin, 100 μg/mL
  Growth temperature: 37°C
  Growth strain: NEB Stable
  Copy number: High Copy
Gene/Insert
  Gene/Insert name: ZNF57
  Species: H. sapiens (human)
  Insert size (bp): 1871
  Entrez Gene: ZNF57 (a.k.a. ZNF424)
  Promoter: EF1a
  Tag / fusion protein: V5 (C terminal on insert)
  Cloning method: Gateway Cloning
  Sequencing primers: 5′ GGGTGGAGACTGAAGTTAGGCCAG; 3′ CACATAGCGTAAAAGGAGCAACATAG
Resource information
  A portion of this plasmid was derived from a plasmid made by: Broad Institute Genetic Perturbation Platform
Terms and licenses: Academic/Nonprofit Terms; Industry Terms: Not Available to Industry
Depositor comments: NM_173480.2 Please test multiple small colonies in case of plasmid recombination. To make this collection available in a timely manner, a portion of this collection was not fully sequenced by Addgene. If an Addgene verified full plasmid sequence is not available, please contact us prior to placing an order to request the full sequence.
How to cite: TFORF3424 was a gift from Feng Zhang (Addgene plasmid # 144900 ; http://n2t.net/addgene:144900 ; RRID:Addgene_144900)
