>Addgene plasmid #144900 | TFORF3424 | depositor partial sequence | sequence record 286815 | Insert
ATCGATTGATCAACAAGTTTGTACAAAAAAGTTGGCATGGACTCAGTGGTCTTTGAGGATGTGGCTGTGG
ACTTCACCCTGGAGGAGTGGGCTTTGCTGGATTCTGCTCAGAGGGACCTCTACAGAGATGTGATGCTGGA
GACCTTCCGGAACCTGGCCTCAGTAGATGATGGGACTCAATTTAAAGCCAATGGGTCAGTTTCTCTGCAG
GATATGTACGGGCAAGAAAAATCTAAGGAACAGACAATACCAAACTTCACAGGAAATAATTCCTGTGCCT
ACACTTTAGAAAAAAATTGTGAAGGCTATGGCACTGAAGACCACCACAAAAATCTGAGAAATCATATGGT
GGACAGATTCTGTACACATAATGAAGGTAATCAATATGGAGAAGCCATCCATCAAATGCCAGATCTTACC
CTGCACAAGAAAGTTTCTGCTGGAGAAAAACCATATGAATGCACCAAGTGCAGGACAGTCTTCACGCATC
TTTCTTCTCTTAAAAGGCACGTCAAGTCTCACTGTGGACGAAAAGCACCTCCAGGTGAGGAATGTAAGCA
GGCCTGCATTTGTCCCTCACACCTACACAGTCACGGAAGAACCGACACTGAGGAGAAGCCGTATAAGTGT
CAAGCATGTGGGCAAACTTTCCAACATCCTCGTTACCTCTCCCACCACGTAAAGACTCACACAGCAGAGA
AAACCTACAAATGCGAGCAGTGTCGGATGGCGTTTAATGGGTTCGCAAGCTTCACTAGACATGTGAGAAC
TCACACAAAAGACAGGCCATATAAATGTCAGGAATGTGGGAGAGCCTTCATTTATCCCTCGACATTTCAA
AGACACATGACAACACACACTGGAGAGAAGCCCTATAAATGTCAGCACTGTGGGAAAGCCTTCACTTACC
CCCAGGCTTTTCAAAGACATGAGAAGACGCACACGGGAGAGAAGCCCTATGAATGCAAGCAGTGTGGGAA
AACATTCAGTTGGTCTGAAACCTTGCGAGTCCACATGAGGATCCACACCGGGGACAAACTCTATAAATGT
GAACACTGTGGGAAGGCTTTTACCTCTTCCAGATCATTCCAAGGTCATTTGAGGACGCACACTGGAGAGA
AACCTTATGAGTGTAAACAATGTGGGAAAGCCTTCACTTGGTCCTCAACGTTTAGAGAACATGTGAGAAT
TCACACGCAAGAGCAGCTCTATAAATGTGAACAATGTGGGAAGGCTTTTACCTCTTCCAGATCATTCCGA
GGTCATTTGAGGACGCACACTGGAGAGAAGCCTTATGAGTGTAAACAATGTGGAAAAACCTTCACTTGGT
CCTCAACGTTTAGAGAACATGTGAGAATTCACACGCAAGAGCAGCTCCATAAATGTGAACACTGTGGGAA
GGCCTTTACCTCTTCCAGAGCATTCCAAGGTCATTTGAGGATGCACACTGGAGAGAAGCCTTATGAGTGT
AAACAATGTGGAAAAACCTTCACTTGGTCCTCAACCTTACATAATCATGTGAGGATGCACACTGGAGAGA
AACCTCACAAATGTAAACAATGTGGGATGTCCTTCAAGTGGCACTCCTCCTTCCGGAACCATCTGAGGAT
GCACACAGGACAGAAATCCCACGAATGTCAGTCATACTCAAAAGCCTTCAGTTGCCAAGTCATTCTTTCT
AAAACCAGTGAGAGCACACACTACCCAACTTTCTTGTACAAAGTGGTTGATATCGGTAAGCCTATCCCTA
ACCCTCTCCTCGGTCTCGATTCTACGTAGTAATGAACTAGTCCGTAACTTGAAAGTATTTCGATTTCTTG
GCTTTATATATCTTGTGGAAAGGACGATGGTAGCAGCAGGCCGATATTTTA
