>Addgene plasmid #144900 | TFORF3424 | depositor partial sequence | sequence record 286816 | Barcode
TGGTAGCAGCAGGCCGATATTTTA
